Addgene plasmid #71641: pJK688
Purpose: Produces Treponema denticola 5-aminoimidazole ribonucleotide carboxylase, Lys41>Arg mutant (TdPurE2-K41R)
Depositing lab: T. J. Kappock. Depositing organization: Purdue University.
Backbone
  Vector backbone: pET23a
  Backbone size w/o insert (bp): 3666
  Total vector size (bp): 4137
  Vector type: Bacterial Expression
Growth in bacteria
  Bacterial resistance: Ampicillin, 100 μg/mL
  Growth temperature: 37°C
  Growth strain: DH5alpha
  Copy number: High Copy
Gene/Insert
  Gene/Insert name: phosphoribosylaminoimidazole carboxylase (alt names: purE; TDE0687; aminoimidazole ribonucleotide carboxylase)
  Species: Treponema denticola
  Mutation: changes lysine-41 to arginine
  GenBank ID: NP_971299.1
  Promoter: T7
  Cloning method: Restriction Enzyme; 5′ cloning site NdeI (not destroyed); 3′ cloning site EcoRI (not destroyed)
  Sequencing primers: 5′ T7 promoter; 3′ T7 terminator
Terms and licenses: Academic/Nonprofit Terms; Industry Terms: Not Available to Industry
Depositor comments: This protein is based on the one referenced in NCBI WP_002681904.1, which is incorrectly annotated as a N5-carboxyaminoimidazole ribonucleotide mutase. Functional expression studies show that the active form does not possess this activity and it instead has the characteristic reactivity of a class II PurE or 5-aminoimidazole ribonucleotide (AIR) carboxylase
How to cite: pJK688 was a gift from T. J. Kappock (Addgene plasmid # 71641 ; http://n2t.net/addgene:71641 ; RRID:Addgene_71641)
