[The description below was written by a language model from this plasmid's Addgene catalogue record and pLannotate feature annotations shown in this document.]
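Description:
pJK688 is a bacterial expression plasmid built on the pET23a backbone (4,137 bp in total) that produces a point mutant of the Treponema denticola purE gene product, in which lysine-41 is changed to arginine (TdPurE2-K41R). The plasmid replicates in E. coli from a ColE1/pMB1-type origin and is selected with ampicillin through the β-lactamase gene and its own promoter. The record lists it as high copy, although the annotation also detects the pBR322-derived bom region and a rop coding sequence, which is normally associated with copy-number restraint. An f1 phage origin is also present, which allows single-stranded DNA production with helper phage.

The purE coding sequence was inserted between the NdeI and EcoRI sites, both of which are retained. It lies downstream of the T7 promoter and the phage T7 gene 10 ribosome binding site, and the T7 terminator follows. Expression therefore requires a host that supplies T7 RNA polymerase. The vector's His-tag sequence sits about 75 bp downstream of the annotated end of the purE reading frame. The record does not state whether the tag is fused to the protein, and the gap suggests the insert may end at its own stop codon. The short fragment annotated between the His tag and the terminator probably reflects residual vector sequence rather than a functional tag.

The depositor notes that the database entry for this protein wrongly labels it an N5-carboxyaminoimidazole ribonucleotide mutase. Functional studies show it is a class II PurE, an AIR carboxylase that reversibly converts 5-aminoimidazole ribonucleotide and CO2 to CAIR. The construct is suited to overproducing the K41R variant for enzymological comparison with the wild-type enzyme.
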