Features (pLannotate 1.2.2; 13 found; start..end, strand, type, name):
     12..467     +  rep_origin     f1 ori (sequence partly withheld): f1 bacteriophage origin of replication; arrow indicates direction of (+) strand synthesis
    494..598     +  promoter       AmpR promoter: bla
    599..1459    +  CDS            AmpR: β-lactamase; bla; confers resistance to ampicillin, carbenicillin, and related antibiotics
   1630..2218    +  rep_origin     ori: high-copy-number ColE1/pMB1/pBR322/pUC origin of replication
   2404..2546    -  misc_feature   bom: basis of mobility region from pBR322
   2648..2839    -  CDS            rop: Rop protein, which maintains plasmids at low copy number; rop
   2856..3236    +  CDS            YPB1_ECOLX: Protein predicted: Swiss-Prot protein existence level 4. From Escherichia coli.
   3348..3366    +  promoter       T7 promoter: promoter for bacteriophage T7 RNA polymerase
   3398..3420    +  RBS            RBS: efficient ribosome binding site from bacteriophage T7 gene 10 (Olins and Rangwala, 1989)
   3428..3904    +  CDS            purE: PURE_TREDE - Experimental evidence at protein level: Swiss-Prot protein existence level 1. Catalyzes the reversible conversion of 5-aminoimidazole ribonucleotide (AIR) and CO(2) to 4-carboxy-5-aminoimidazole ribonucleotide (CAIR). Does not accept N5-carboxyaminoimidazole ribonucleotide (N5-CAIR) as a substrate. From Treponema denticola (strain ATCC 35405 / DSM 14222 / CIP 103919 / JCM 8153 / KCTC 15104).
   3981..3998    +  CDS            9xHis (fragment): 9xHis affinity tag
   4008..4057    +  CDS            SET1 (fragment): solubility-enhancement tag derived from T7 phage gene 10B
   4065..4112    +  terminator     T7 terminator: transcription terminator for bacteriophage T7 RNA polymerase
>Addgene plasmid #71641 | pJK688 | depositor full sequence | sequence record 131662 | pJK688 sequence 4137 bps
TGGCGAATGGG
[124 nt withheld, positions 12-135]
C
[91 nt withheld, positions 137-227]
A
[49 nt withheld, positions 229-277]
CCTTTGACGTTGGAGTCCACGTTCTTT
[37 nt withheld, positions 305-341]
ACCCTATCTCGGTCTATTCTTTTGATTTATAAGGGATTTTGCCGATTTCGGCCTATTGGTTAAAAAATGA
GCTGATTTAACAAAAATTTAACGCGAATTTTAACAAAATATTAACGTTTACAATTTCAGGTGGCACTTTT
CGGGGAAATGTGCGCGGAACCCCTATTTGTTTATTTTTCTAAATACATTCAAATATGTATCCGCTCATGA
GACAATAACCCTGATAAATGCTTCAATAATATTGAAAAAGGAAGAGTATGAGTATTCAACATTTCCGTGT
CGCCCTTATTCCCTTTTTTGCGGCATTTTGCCTTCCTGTTTTTGCTCACCCAGAAACGCTGGTGAAAGTA
AAAGATGCTGAAGATCAGTTGGGTGCACGAGTGGGTTACATCGAACTGGATCTCAACAGCGGTAAGATCC
TTGAGAGTTTTCGCCCCGAAGAACGTTTTCCAATGATGAGCACTTTTAAAGTTCTGCTATGTGGCGCGGT
ATTATCCCGTATTGACGCCGGGCAAGAGCAACTCGGTCGCCGCATACACTATTCTCAGAATGACTTGGTT
GAGTACTCACCAGTCACAGAAAAGCATCTTACGGATGGCATGACAGTAAGAGAATTATGCAGTGCTGCCA
TAACCATGAGTGATAACACTGCGGCCAACTTACTTCTGACAACGATCGGAGGACCGAAGGAGCTAACCGC
TTTTTTGCACAACATGGGGGATCATGTAACTCGCCTTGATCGTTGGGAACCGGAGCTGAATGAAGCCATA
CCAAACGACGAGCGTGACACCACGATGCCTGCAGCAATGGCAACAACGTTGCGCAAACTATTAACTGGCG
AACTACTTACTCTAGCTTCCCGGCAACAATTAATAGACTGGATGGAGGCGGATAAAGTTGCAGGACCACT
TCTGCGCTCGGCCCTTCCGGCTGGCTGGTTTATTGCTGATAAATCTGGAGCCGGTGAGCGTGGGTCTCGC
GGTATCATTGCAGCACTGGGGCCAGATGGTAAGCCCTCCCGTATCGTAGTTATCTACACGACGGGGAGTC
AGGCAACTATGGATGAACGAAATAGACAGATCGCTGAGATAGGTGCCTCACTGATTAAGCATTGGTAACT
GTCAGACCAAGTTTACTCATATATACTTTAGATTGATTTAAAACTTCATTTTTAATTTAAAAGGATCTAG
GTGAAGATCCTTTTTGATAATCTCATGACCAAAATCCCTTAACGTGAGTTTTCGTTCCACTGAGCGTCAG
ACCCCGTAGAAAAGATCAAAGGATCTTCTTGAGATCCTTTTTTTCTGCGCGTAATCTGCTGCTTGCAAAC
AAAAAAACCACCGCTACCAGCGGTGGTTTGTTTGCCGGATCAAGAGCTACCAACTCTTTTTCCGAAGGTA
ACTGGCTTCAGCAGAGCGCAGATACCAAATACTGTCCTTCTAGTGTAGCCGTAGTTAGGCCACCACTTCA
AGAACTCTGTAGCACCGCCTACATACCTCGCTCTGCTAATCCTGTTACCAGTGGCTGCTGCCAGTGGCGA
TAAGTCGTGTCTTACCGGGTTGGACTCAAGACGATAGTTACCGGATAAGGCGCAGCGGTCGGGCTGAACG
GGGGGTTCGTGCACACAGCCCAGCTTGGAGCGAACGACCTACACCGAACTGAGATACCTACAGCGTGAGC
TATGAGAAAGCGCCACGCTTCCCGAAGGGAGAAAGGCGGACAGGTATCCGGTAAGCGGCAGGGTCGGAAC
AGGAGAGCGCACGAGGGAGCTTCCAGGGGGAAACGCCTGGTATCTTTATAGTCCTGTCGGGTTTCGCCAC
CTCTGACTTGAGCGTCGATTTTTGTGATGCTCGTCAGGGGGGCGGAGCCTATGGAAAAACGCCAGCAACG
CGGCCTTTTTACGGTTCCTGGCCTTTTGCTGGCCTTTTGCTCACATGTTCTTTCCTGCGTTATCCCCTGA
TTCTGTGGATAACCGTATTACCGCCTTTGAGTGAGCTGATACCGCTCGCCGCAGCCGAACGACCGAGCGC
AGCGAGTCAGTGAGCGAGGAAGCGGAAGAGCGCCTGATGCGGTATTTTCTCCTTACGCATCTGTGCGGTA
TTTCACACCGCATATATGGTGCACTCTCAGTACAATCTGCTCTGATGCCGCATAGTTAAGCCAGTATACA
CTCCGCTATCGCTACGTGACTGGGTCATGGCTGCGCCCCGACACCCGCCAACACCCGCTGACGCGCCCTG
ACGGGCTTGTCTGCTCCCGGCATCCGCTTACAGACAAGCTGTGACCGTCTCCGGGAGCTGCATGTGTCAG
AGGTTTTCACCGTCATCACCGAAACGCGCGAGGCAGCTGCGGTAAAGCTCATCAGCGTGGTCGTGAAGCG
ATTCACAGATGTCTGCCTGTTCATCCGCGTCCAGCTCGTTGAGTTTCTCCAGAAGCGTTAATGTCTGGCT
TCTGATAAAGCGGGCCATGTTAAGGGCGGTTTTTTCCTGTTTGGTCACTGATGCCTCCGTGTAAGGGGGA
TTTCTGTTCATGGGGGTAATGATACCGATGAAACGAGAGAGGATGCTCACGATACGGGTTACTGATGATG
AACATGCCCGGTTACTGGAACGTTGTGAGGGTAAACAACTGGCGGTATGGATGCGGCGGGACCAGAGAAA
AATCACTCAGGGTCAATGCCAGCGCTTCGTTAATACAGATGTAGGTGTTCCACAGGGTAGCCAGCAGCAT
CCTGCGATGCAGATCCGGAACATAATGGTGCAGGGCGCTGACTTCCGCGTTTCCAGACTTTACGAAACAC
GGAAACCGAAGACCATTCATGTTGTTGCTCAGGTCGCAGACGTTTTGCAGCAGCAGTCGCTTCACGTTCG
CTCGCGTATCGGTGATTCATTCTGCTAACCAGTAAGGCAACCCCGCCAGCCTAGCCGGGTCCTCAACGAC
AGGAGCACGATCATGCGCACCCGTGGCCAGGACCCAACGCTGCCCGAGATCTCGATCCCGCGAAATTAAT
ACGACTCACTATAGGGAGACCACAACGGTTTCCCTCTAGAAATAATTTTGTTTAACTTTAAGAAGGAGAT
ATACATATGCGTCCGCTGGTGATTATCCTTATGGGCAGCAGTTCAGATATGGGTCACGCCGAGAAAATTG
CGTCTGAATTGAAAACTTTTGGTATTGAGTATGCCATTCGCATCGGCTCCGCGCATAGAACAGCTGAGCA
TGTAGTGTCTATGCTGAAAGAATATGAAGCTTTGGACCGTCCTAAACTGTACATCACGATCGCTGGGCGT
AGTAACGCTTTATCAGGCTTTGTTGATGGCTTCGTCAAAGGTGCAACCATTGCCTGCCCACCGCCAAGCG
ATAGCTTCGCCGGCGCCGACATTTATTCTTCGTTACGGATGCCGAGCGGGATTAGTCCGGCACTGGTTCT
TGAACCGAAAAATGCGGCACTCCTGGCGGCTCGTATTTTTTCACTGTACGATAAAGAAATCGCAGATTCG
GTCAAATCCTATATGGAATCCAATGCGCAGAAAATTATCGAAGACGATTCGAAACTGAAACGCTGAATTC
AGCGTTTCAGTTTCTTGTCGACGGAGCTCGAATTCGAGCTCCGTCGACAAGCTTGCGGCCGCACTCGAGC
ACCACCACCACCACCACTGAGATCCGGCTGCTAACAAAGCCCGAAAGGAAGCTGAGTTGGCTGCTGCCAC
CGCTGAGCAATAACTAGCATAACCCCTTGGGGCCTCTAAACGGGTCTTGAGGGGTTTTTTGCTGAAAGGA
GGAACTATATCCGGAT
