>Addgene plasmid #71641 | pJK688 | addgene partial sequence | sequence record 134055 | T7 5'-TAATACGACTCACTATAGGG-3'
ATAATTTTGTTTAACTTTAAGAAGGAGATATACATATGCGTCCGCTGGTGATTATCCTTATGGGCAGCAG
TTCAGATATGGGTCACGCCGAGAAAATTGCGTCTGAATTGAAAACTTTTGGTATTGAGTATGCCATTCGC
ATCGGCTCCGCGCATAGAACAGCTGAGCATGTAGTGTCTATGCTGAAAGAATATGAAGCTTTGGACCGTC
CTAAACTGTACATCACGATCGCTGGGCGTAGTAACGCTTTATCAGGCTTTGTTGATGGCTTCGTCAAAGG
TGCAACCATTGCCTGCCCACCGCCAAGCGATAGCTTCGCCGGCGCCGACATTTATTCTTCGTTACGGATG
CCGAGCGGGATTAGTCCGGCACTGGTTCTTGAACCGAAAAATGCGGCACTCCTGGCGGCTCGTATTTTTT
CACTGTACGATAAAGAAATCGCAGATTCGGTCAAATCCTATATGGAATCCAATGCGCAGAAAATTATCGA
AGACGATTCGAAACTGAAACGCTGAATTCAGCGTTTCAGTTTCTTGTCGACGGAGCTCGAATTCGAGCTC
CGTCGACAAGCTTGCGGCCGCACTCGAGCACCACCACCACCACCACTGAGATCCGGCTGCTAACAAAGCC
CGAAAGGAAGCTGAGTTGGCTGCTGCCACCGCTGAGCAATAACTAGCATAACCCCTTGGGGCCTCTAAAC
GGGTCTTGAGGGGTTTTTTGCTGAAAGGAGGAACTATATCCGGATTGGCGAATGGG
[124 nt withheld, positions 757-880]
C
[91 nt withheld, positions 882-972]
AGGGTGATGG
