>Addgene plasmid #71641 | pJK688 | addgene partial sequence | sequence record 134056 | T7term 5'-GCTAGTTATTGCTCAGCGG-3'
TTCCTTTCGGGCTTTGTTAGCAGCCGGATCTCAGTGGTGGTGGTGGTGGTGCTCGAGTGCGGCCGCAAGC
TTGTCGACGGAGCTCGAATTCGAGCTCCGTCGACAAGAAACTGAAACGCTGAATTCAGCGTTTCAGTTTC
GAATCGTCTTCGATAATTTTCTGCGCATTGGATTCCATATAGGATTTGACCGAATCTGCGATTTCTTTAT
CGTACAGTGAAAAAATACGAGCCGCCAGGAGTGCCGCATTTTTCGGTTCAAGAACCAGTGCCGGACTAAT
CCCGCTCGGCATCCGTAACGAAGAATAAATGTCGGCGCCGGCGAAGCTATCGCTTGGCGGTGGGCAGGCA
ATGGTTGCACCTTTGACGAAGCCATCAACAAAGCCTGATAAAGCGTTACTACGCCCAGCGATCGTGATGT
ACAGTTTAGGACGGTCCAAAGCTTCATATTCTTTCAGCATAGACACTACATGCTCAGCTGTTCTATGCGC
GGAGCCGATGCGAATGGCATACTCAATACCAAAAGTTTTCAATTCAGACGCAATTTTCTCGGCGTGACCC
ATATCTGAACTGCTGCCCATAAGGATAATCACCAGCGGACGCATATGTATATCTCCTTCTTAAAGTTAAA
CAAAATTATTTCTAGAGGGAAACCGTTGTGGTCTCCCTATAGTGAGTCGTATTAATTTCGCGGGATCGAG
ATCTCGGGCAGCGTTGGGTCCTGGCCACGGGTGCGCATGATCGTGCTCCTGTCGTTGAGGACCCGGCTAG
GCTGGCGGGGTTGCCTTACTGGTTAGCAGAATGAATCACCGATACGCGAGCGAACGTGAAGCGACTGCTG
CTGCAAAACGTCTGCGACCTGAGCAACAACATGAATGGTCTTCGGTTTCCGTGTTTCGTAAAGTCTGGAA
ACGCGGAAGTCAGCGCCCTGCACCATTATGTTCCGGATCTGCATCGCAGGATGCTGCTGGCTACCCTGTG
GAACACCTACATCTGTATTAACGAAGCGCTGGCATTGACCCTGAGTGATTTTTCTCTGGTCCCGCCGC
